LOCUS       Exported 5157 bp ds-DNA circular SYN 13-MAY-2021
DEFINITION  Four BHLHE40 consensus binding sites cloned upstream of luciferase
            reporter gene.
ACCESSION   .
VERSION     .
KEYWORDS    pGL3-Promoter-4xBS_BHLHE40
SOURCE      synthetic DNA construct
  ORGANISM  synthetic DNA construct
REFERENCE   1 (bases 1 to 5157)
  AUTHORS   Emming S, Bianchi N, Polletti S, Balestrieri C, Leoni C, Montagner
            S, Chirichella M, Delaleu N, Natoli G, Monticelli S
  TITLE     A molecular network regulating the proinflammatory phenotype of
            human memory T lymphocytes.
  JOURNAL   Nat Immunol. 2020 Apr;21(4):388-399. doi: 10.1038/s41590-020-0622-8.
            Epub 2020 Mar 16.
  PUBMED    32205878
REFERENCE   2 (bases 1 to 5157)
  AUTHORS   .
  TITLE     Direct Submission
  JOURNAL   Exported May 13, 2021 from SnapGene Server 1.1.58
            http://www.snapgene.com
FEATURES             Location/Qualifiers
     source          1..5157
                     /organism="synthetic DNA construct"
                     /mol_type="other DNA"
     promoter        195..391
                     /label=SV40 promoter
                     /note="SV40 early promoter"
     rep_origin      242..377
                     /label=SV40 ori
                     /note="SV40 origin of replication"
     primer_bind     304..323
                     /label=SV40pro-F
                     /note="SV40 promoter/origin, forward primer"
     regulatory      421..430
                     /regulatory_class="other"
                     /note="vertebrate consensus sequence for strong initiation
                     of translation (Kozak, 1987)"
     CDS             427..2079
                     /codon_start=1
                     /gene="luc+"
                     /product="firefly luciferase"
                     /label=luciferase
                     /note="enhanced luc+ version of the luciferase gene"
                     /translation="MEDAKNIKKGPAPFYPLEDGTAGEQLHKAMKRYALVPGTIAFTDA
                     HIEVDITYAEYFEMSVRLAEAMKRYGLNTNHRIVVCSENSLQFFMPVLGALFIGVAVAP
                     ANDIYNERELLNSMGISQPTVVFVSKKGLQKILNVQKKLPIIQKIIIMDSKTDYQGFQS
                     MYTFVTSHLPPGFNEYDFVPESFDRDKTIALIMNSSGSTGLPKGVALPHRTACVRFSHA
                     RDPIFGNQIIPDTAILSVVPFHHGFGMFTTLGYLICGFRVVLMYRFEEELFLRSLQDYK
                     IQSALLVPTLFSFFAKSTLIDKYDLSNLHEIASGGAPLSKEVGEAVAKRFHLPGIRQGY
                     GLTETTSAILITPEGDDKPGAVGKVVPFFEAKVVDLDTGKTLGVNQRGELCVRGPMIMS
                     GYVNNPEATNALIDKDGWLHSGDIAYWDEDEHFFIVDRLKSLIKYKGYQVAPAELESIL
                     LQHPNIFDAGVAGLPDDDAGELPAAVVVLEHGKTMTEKEIVDYVASQVTTAKKLRGGVV
                     FVDEVPKGLTGKLDARKIREILIKAKKGGKIAV"
     primer_bind     complement(493..511)
                     /label=LucNrev
                     /note="Firefly luciferase, reverse primer"
     polyA_signal    2120..2241
                     /label=SV40 poly(A) signal
                     /note="SV40 polyadenylation signal"
     primer_bind     complement(2131..2150)
                     /label=EBV-rev
                     /note="SV40 polyA terminator, reverse primer"
     primer_bind     2185..2204
                     /label=SV40pA-R
                     /note="SV40 polyA, reverse primer"
     primer_bind     complement(2489..2506)
                     /label=L4440
                     /note="L4440 vector, forward primer"
     rep_origin      complement(2660..3248)
                     /direction=LEFT
                     /label=ori
                     /note="high-copy-number ColE1/pMB1/pBR322/pUC origin of
                     replication"
     primer_bind     complement(2740..2759)
                     /label=pBR322ori-F
                     /note="pBR322 origin, forward primer"
     CDS             complement(3419..4279)
                     /codon_start=1
                     /gene="bla"
                     /product="beta-lactamase"
                     /label=AmpR
                     /note="confers resistance to ampicillin, carbenicillin, and
                     related antibiotics"
                     /translation="MSIQHFRVALIPFFAAFCLPVFAHPETLVKVKDAEDQLGARVGYI
                     ELDLNSGKILESFRPEERFPMMSTFKVLLCGAVLSRIDAGQEQLGRRIHYSQNDLVEYS
                     PVTEKHLTDGMTVRELCSAAITMSDNTAANLLLTTIGGPKELTAFLHNMGDHVTRLDRW
                     EPELNEAIPNDERDTTMPVAMATTLRKLLTGELLTLASRQQLIDWMEADKVAGPLLRSA
                     LPAGWFIADKSGAGERGSRGIIAALGPDGKPSRIVVIYTTGSQATMDERNRQIAEIGAS
                     LIKHW"
     primer_bind     4042..4061
                     /label=Amp-R
                     /note="Ampicillin resistance gene, reverse primer"
     promoter        complement(4280..4384)
                     /gene="bla"
                     /label=AmpR promoter
     rep_origin      4411..4866
                     /direction=RIGHT
                     /label=f1 ori
                     /note="f1 bacteriophage origin of replication; arrow
                     indicates direction of (+) strand synthesis"
     primer_bind     complement(4498..4517)
                     /label=F1ori-R
                     /note="F1 origin, reverse primer"
     primer_bind     4708..4729
                     /label=F1ori-F
                     /note="F1 origin, forward primer"
     polyA_signal    4997..5045
                     /note="synthetic polyadenylation signal"
     misc_feature    5059..5150
                     /label=pause site
                     /note="RNA polymerase II transcriptional pause signal from
                     the human alpha-2 globin gene"
     primer_bind     5099..5118
                     /label=RVprimer3
                     /note="pGL3 vector, forward primer"
ORIGIN
        1 ggtaccgagc gattacgcgt gctagcaatc cttgtgtcac gtgacacaag gattgctaga
       61 cgtcacgtga cacaaggatt ctagcccggg atcgagctct tacgcgtgct agcaatcctt
      121 gtgtcacgtg acacaaggat tgctagacgt cacgtgacac aaggattgct agcccgggct
      181 cgagatctgc gatctgcatc tcaattagtc agcaaccata gtcccgcccc taactccgcc
      241 catcccgccc ctaactccgc ccagttccgc ccattctccg ccccatcgct gactaatttt
      301 ttttatttat gcagaggccg aggccgcctc ggcctctgag ctattccaga agtagtgagg
      361 aggctttttt ggaggcctag gcttttgcaa aaagcttggc attccggtac tgttggtaaa
      421 gccaccatgg aagacgccaa aaacataaag aaaggcccgg cgccattcta tccgctggaa
      481 gatggaaccg ctggagagca actgcataag gctatgaaga gatacgccct ggttcctgga
      541 acaattgctt ttacagatgc acatatcgag gtggacatca cttacgctga gtacttcgaa
      601 atgtccgttc ggttggcaga agctatgaaa cgatatgggc tgaatacaaa tcacagaatc
      661 gtcgtatgca gtgaaaactc tcttcaattc tttatgccgg tgttgggcgc gttatttatc
      721 ggagttgcag ttgcgcccgc gaacgacatt tataatgaac gtgaattgct caacagtatg
      781 ggcatttcgc agcctaccgt ggtgttcgtt tccaaaaagg ggttgcaaaa aattttgaac
      841 gtgcaaaaaa agctcccaat catccaaaaa attattatca tggattctaa aacggattac
      901 cagggatttc agtcgatgta cacgttcgtc acatctcatc tacctcccgg ttttaatgaa
      961 tacgattttg tgccagagtc cttcgatagg gacaagacaa ttgcactgat catgaactcc
     1021 tctggatcta ctggtctgcc taaaggtgtc gctctgcctc atagaactgc ctgcgtgaga
     1081 ttctcgcatg ccagagatcc tatttttggc aatcaaatca ttccggatac tgcgatttta
     1141 agtgttgttc cattccatca cggttttgga atgtttacta cactcggata tttgatatgt
     1201 ggatttcgag tcgtcttaat gtatagattt gaagaagagc tgtttctgag gagccttcag
     1261 gattacaaga ttcaaagtgc gctgctggtg ccaaccctat tctccttctt cgccaaaagc
     1321 actctgattg acaaatacga tttatctaat ttacacgaaa ttgcttctgg tggcgctccc
     1381 ctctctaagg aagtcgggga agcggttgcc aagaggttcc atctgccagg tatcaggcaa
     1441 ggatatgggc tcactgagac tacatcagct attctgatta cacccgaggg ggatgataaa
     1501 ccgggcgcgg tcggtaaagt tgttccattt tttgaagcga aggttgtgga tctggatacc
     1561 gggaaaacgc tgggcgttaa tcaaagaggc gaactgtgtg tgagaggtcc tatgattatg
     1621 tccggttatg taaacaatcc ggaagcgacc aacgccttga ttgacaagga tggatggcta
     1681 cattctggag acatagctta ctgggacgaa gacgaacact tcttcatcgt tgaccgcctg
     1741 aagtctctga ttaagtacaa aggctatcag gtggctcccg ctgaattgga atccatcttg
     1801 ctccaacacc ccaacatctt cgacgcaggt gtcgcaggtc ttcccgacga tgacgccggt
     1861 gaacttcccg ccgccgttgt tgttttggag cacggaaaga cgatgacgga aaaagagatc
     1921 gtggattacg tcgccagtca agtaacaacc gcgaaaaagt tgcgcggagg agttgtgttt
     1981 gtggacgaag taccgaaagg tcttaccgga aaactcgacg caagaaaaat cagagagatc
     2041 ctcataaagg ccaagaaggg cggaaagatc gccgtgtaat tctagagtcg gggcggccgg
     2101 ccgcttcgag cagacatgat aagatacatt gatgagtttg gacaaaccac aactagaatg
     2161 cagtgaaaaa aatgctttat ttgtgaaatt tgtgatgcta ttgctttatt tgtaaccatt
     2221 ataagctgca ataaacaagt taacaacaac aattgcattc attttatgtt tcaggttcag
     2281 ggggaggtgt gggaggtttt ttaaagcaag taaaacctct acaaatgtgg taaaatcgat
     2341 aaggatccgt cgaccgatgc ccttgagagc cttcaaccca gtcagctcct tccggtgggc
     2401 gcggggcatg actatcgtcg ccgcacttat gactgtcttc tttatcatgc aactcgtagg
     2461 acaggtgccg gcagcgctct tccgcttcct cgctcactga ctcgctgcgc tcggtcgttc
     2521 ggctgcggcg agcggtatca gctcactcaa aggcggtaat acggttatcc acagaatcag
     2581 gggataacgc aggaaagaac atgtgagcaa aaggccagca aaaggccagg aaccgtaaaa
     2641 aggccgcgtt gctggcgttt ttccataggc tccgcccccc tgacgagcat cacaaaaatc
     2701 gacgctcaag tcagaggtgg cgaaacccga caggactata aagataccag gcgtttcccc
     2761 ctggaagctc cctcgtgcgc tctcctgttc cgaccctgcc gcttaccgga tacctgtccg
     2821 cctttctccc ttcgggaagc gtggcgcttt ctcatagctc acgctgtagg tatctcagtt
     2881 cggtgtaggt cgttcgctcc aagctgggct gtgtgcacga accccccgtt cagcccgacc
     2941 gctgcgcctt atccggtaac tatcgtcttg agtccaaccc ggtaagacac gacttatcgc
     3001 cactggcagc agccactggt aacaggatta gcagagcgag gtatgtaggc ggtgctacag
     3061 agttcttgaa gtggtggcct aactacggct acactagaag aacagtattt ggtatctgcg
     3121 ctctgctgaa gccagttacc ttcggaaaaa gagttggtag ctcttgatcc ggcaaacaaa
     3181 ccaccgctgg tagcggtggt ttttttgttt gcaagcagca gattacgcgc agaaaaaaag
     3241 gatctcaaga agatcctttg atcttttcta cggggtctga cgctcagtgg aacgaaaact
     3301 cacgttaagg gattttggtc atgagattat caaaaaggat cttcacctag atccttttaa
     3361 attaaaaatg aagttttaaa tcaatctaaa gtatatatga gtaaacttgg tctgacagtt
     3421 accaatgctt aatcagtgag gcacctatct cagcgatctg tctatttcgt tcatccatag
     3481 ttgcctgact ccccgtcgtg tagataacta cgatacggga gggcttacca tctggcccca
     3541 gtgctgcaat gataccgcga gacccacgct caccggctcc agatttatca gcaataaacc
     3601 agccagccgg aagggccgag cgcagaagtg gtcctgcaac tttatccgcc tccatccagt
     3661 ctattaattg ttgccgggaa gctagagtaa gtagttcgcc agttaatagt ttgcgcaacg
     3721 ttgttgccat tgctacaggc atcgtggtgt cacgctcgtc gtttggtatg gcttcattca
     3781 gctccggttc ccaacgatca aggcgagtta catgatcccc catgttgtgc aaaaaagcgg
     3841 ttagctcctt cggtcctccg atcgttgtca gaagtaagtt ggccgcagtg ttatcactca
     3901 tggttatggc agcactgcat aattctctta ctgtcatgcc atccgtaaga tgcttttctg
     3961 tgactggtga gtactcaacc aagtcattct gagaatagtg tatgcggcga ccgagttgct
     4021 cttgcccggc gtcaatacgg gataataccg cgccacatag cagaacttta aaagtgctca
     4081 tcattggaaa acgttcttcg gggcgaaaac tctcaaggat cttaccgctg ttgagatcca
     4141 gttcgatgta acccactcgt gcacccaact gatcttcagc atcttttact ttcaccagcg
     4201 tttctgggtg agcaaaaaca ggaaggcaaa atgccgcaaa aaagggaata agggcgacac
     4261 ggaaatgttg aatactcata ctcttccttt ttcaatatta ttgaagcatt tatcagggtt
     4321 attgtctcat gagcggatac atatttgaat gtatttagaa aaataaacaa ataggggttc
     4381 cgcgcacatt tccccgaaaa gtgccacctg nnnnnnnnnn nnnnnnnnnn nnnnnnnnnn
     4441 nnnnnnnnnn nnnnnnnnnn nnnnnnnnnn nnnnnnnnnn nnnnnnnnnn nnnnnnnnnn
     4501 nnnnnnnnnn nnnnnnnnnn nnnnnnnnnn nnnncnnnnn nnnnnnnnnn nnnnnnnnnn
     4561 nnnnnnnnnn nnnnnnnnnn nnnnnnnnnn nnnnnnnnnn nnnnnnnnnn nnnnnnnnnn
     4621 nnnnnnannn nnnnnnnnnn nnnnnnnnnn nnnnnnnnnn nnnnnnnnnn nnnnnncctt
     4681 tgacgttgga gtccacgttc tttaatagtg gactcttgtt ccaaactgga acaacactca
     4741 accctatctc ggtctattct tttgatttat aagggatttt gccgatttcg gcctattggt
     4801 taaaaaatga gctgatttaa caaaaattta acgcgaattt taacaaaata ttaacgctta
     4861 caatttgcca ttcgccattc aggctgcgca actgttggga agggcgatcg gtgcgggcct
     4921 cttcgctatt acgccagccc aagctaccat gataagtaag taatattaag gtacgggagg
     4981 tacttggagc ggccgcaata aaatatcttt attttcatta catctgtgtg ttggtttttt
     5041 gtgtgaatcg atagtactaa catacgctct ccatcaaaac aaaacgaaac aaaacaaact
     5101 agcaaaatag gctgtcccca gtgcaagtgc aggtgccaga acatttctct atcgata
//
